Addgene plasmid #32710: pcDNA3-GFPLaminA-L530P
Depositing lab: Wendy Bickmore. Depositing organization: University of Edinburgh. Publication: Altered protein dynamics of disease-associated lamin A mutants. Gilchrist S, Gilbert N, Perry P, Ostlund C, Worman HJ, Bickmore WA. BMC Cell Biol. 2004 Dec 13;5(1):46. 10.1186/1471-2121-5-46 PubMed 15596010.
Backbone
  Vector backbone: pcDNA3
  Backbone manufacturer: Invitrogen
  Backbone size w/o insert (bp): 5446
  Vector type: Mammalian Expression
  Selectable markers: Neomycin (select with G418)
Growth in bacteria
  Bacterial resistance: Ampicillin, 100 μg/mL
  Growth temperature: 37°C
  Growth strain: DH5alpha
  Copy number: Unknown
Gene/Insert
  Gene/Insert name: Lamin A
  Species: H. sapiens (human)
  Insert size (bp): 2800
  Mutation: L530P
  Entrez Gene: LMNA (a.k.a. CDCD1, CDDC, CMD1A, CMT2B1, EMD2, FPL, FPLD, FPLD2, HGPS, IDC, LDP1, LFP, LGMD1B, LMN1, LMNC, LMNL1, MADA, PRO1)
  Promoter: CMV
  Tag / fusion protein: GFP (N terminal on insert)
  Cloning method: Restriction Enzyme; 5′ cloning site EcoRI (unknown if destroyed); 3′ cloning site XbaI (unknown if destroyed)
  Sequencing primers: 5′ CMV-F; 3′ BGH-rev
Terms and licenses: Academic/Nonprofit Terms; Industry Terms: Not Available to Industry
How to cite: pcDNA3-GFPLaminA-L530P was a gift from Wendy Bickmore (Addgene plasmid # 32710 ; http://n2t.net/addgene:32710 ; RRID:Addgene_32710)
