[The description below was written by a language model from this plasmid's Addgene catalogue record.]
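Description:
pcDNA3-GFPLaminA-L530P is a mammalian expression plasmid built on the pcDNA3 backbone (5446 bp without insert) that drives production of a GFP-tagged mutant form of human lamin A. It is propagated in E. coli under ampicillin selection, and it carries a neomycin resistance marker so that transfected mammalian cells can be selected with G418, allowing either transient expression or the derivation of stable lines. The copy number is recorded as unknown, and no feature table is supplied, so details of the origin of replication and other backbone elements are not explicitly listed.

The insert, about 2800 bp and cloned between the EcoRI and XbaI sites, encodes human lamin A (LMNA) carrying the L530P substitution, with GFP fused to its N terminus. Transcription is driven by the strong constitutive CMV promoter. The use of a BGH reverse sequencing primer is consistent with the bovine growth hormone polyadenylation signal that normally lies downstream of the pcDNA3 cloning site. Lamin A is an intermediate filament protein of the nuclear lamina, and placing the fluorescent tag at the N terminus leaves the C-terminal end of the protein, where prelamin A is normally processed, unobstructed.

The associated publication concerns the altered protein dynamics of disease-associated lamin A mutants. This indicates that the construct is meant for live-cell fluorescence imaging of how the L530P mutant localises, assembles into the lamina and moves within the nucleus, presumably in comparison with wild-type GFP-lamin A and other mutants.
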