>Addgene plasmid #32710 | pcDNA3-GFPLaminA-L530P | addgene partial sequence | sequence record 38981 | hLMNA-F 5'-CAGGAGCTTCTGGACATCAA-3'
GCCTACCGCAAGCTCTTGGAGGGCGAGGAGGAGAGACTACGCCTGTCCCCCAGCCCTACCTCGCAGCGCA
GCCGTGGCCGTGCTTCCTCTCACTCATCCCAGACACAGGGTGGGGGCAGCGTCACCAAAAAGCGCAAACT
GGAGTCCACTGAGAGCCGCAGCAGCTTCTCACAGCACGCACGCACTAGCGGGCGCGTGGCCGTGGAGGAG
GTGGATGAGGAGGGCAAGTTTGTCCGGCTGCGCAACAAGTCCAATGAGGACCAGTCCATGGGCAATTGGC
AGATCAAGCGCCAGAATGGAGATGATCCCTTGCTGACTTACCGGTTCCCACCAAAGTTCACCCTGAAGGC
TGGGCAGGTGGTGACGATCTGGGCTGCAGGAGCTGGGGCCACCCACAGCCCCCCTACCGACCTGGTGTGG
AAGGCACAGAACACCTGGGGCTGCGGGAACAGCCTGCGTACGGCTCCCATCAACTCCACTGGGGAAGAAG
TGGCCATGCGCAAGCTGGTGCGCTCAGTGACTGTGGTTGAGGACGACGAGGATGAGGATGGAGATGACCT
GCTCCATCACCACCACGGCTCCCACTGCAGCAGCTCGGGGGACCCCGCTGAGTACAACCTG
