>Addgene plasmid #32710 | pcDNA3-GFPLaminA-L530P | addgene partial sequence | sequence record 39856 | EGFP-C 5'-CATGGTCCTGCTGGAGTTCGTG-3'
TCGGCATGGACGAGCTGTACAAGCCAGGAGCCGGCGCAGGTGCTGGAGCAGGTGCAGGCGGCCGCGAGAC
CCCGTCCCAGCGGCGCGCCACCCGCAGCGGGGCGCAGGCCAGCTCCACTCCGCTGTCGCCCACCCGCATC
ACCCGGCTGCAGGAGAAGGAGGACCTGCAGGAGCTCAATGATCGCTTGGCGGTCTACATCGACCGTGTGC
GCTCGCTGGAAACGGAGAACGCAGGGCTGCGCCTTCGCATCACCGAGTCTGAAGAGGTGGTCAGCCGCGA
GGTGTCCGGCATCAAGGCCGCCTACGAGGCCGAGCTCGGGGATGCCCGCAAGACCCTTGACTCAGTAGCC
AAGGAGCGCGCCCGCCTGCAGCTGGAGCTGAGCAAAGTGCGTGAGGAGTTTAAGGAGCTGAAAGCGCGCA
ATACCAAGAAGGAGGGTGACCTGATAGCTGCTCAGGCTCGGCTGAAGGACCTGGAGGCTCTGCTGAACTC
CAAGGAGGCCGCACTGAGCACTGCTCTCAGTGAGAAGCGCACGCTGGAGGGCGAGCTGCATGATCTGCGG
GGCCAGGTGGCCAAGCTTGAGGCAGCCCTAGGTGAGGCCAAGAAGCAACTTCAGGATGAGATGCTGCGGC
GGGTGGATGCTGAGAACAGGCTGCAGACCAT
